>Addgene plasmid #78821 | pcDNA3-FLAG-RIPK3 4KR | addgene full sequence | sequence record 149285 | Addgene assembled sequence
GACGGATCGGGAGATCTCCCGATCCCCTATGGTCGACTCTCAGTACAATCTGCTCTGATGCCGCATAGTT
AAGCCAGTATCTGCTCCCTGCTTGTGTGTTGGAGGTCGCTGAGTAGTGCGCGAGCAAAATTTAAGCTACA
ACAAGGCAAGGCTTGACCGACAATTGCATGAAGAATCTGCTTAGGGTTAGGCGTTTTGCGCTGCTTCGCG
ATGTACGGGCCAGATATACGCGTTGACATTGATTATTGACTAGTTATTAATAGTAATCAATTACGGGGTC
ATTAGTTCATAGCCCATATATGGAGTTCCGCGTTACATAACTTACGGTAAATGGCCCGCCTGGCTGACCG
CCCAACGACCCCCGCCCATTGACGTCAATAATGACGTATGTTCCCATAGTAACGCCAATAGGGACTTTCC
ATTGACGTCAATGGGTGGACTATTTACGGTAAACTGCCCACTTGGCAGTACATCAAGTGTATCATATGCC
AAGTACGCCCCCTATTGACGTCAATGACGGTAAATGGCCCGCCTGGCATTATGCCCAGTACATGACCTTA
TGGGACTTTCCTACTTGGCAGTACATCTACGTATTAGTCATCGCTATTACCATGGTGATGCGGTTTTGGC
AGTACATCAATGGGCGTGGATAGCGGTTTGACTCACGGGGATTTCCAAGTCTCCACCCCATTGACGTCAA
TGGGAGTTTGTTTTGGCACCAAAATCAACGGGACTTTCCAAAATGTCGTAACAACTCCGCCCCATTGACG
CAAATGGGCGGTAGGCGTGTACGGTGGGAGGTCTATATAAGCAGAGCTCTCTGGCTAACTAGAGAACCCA
CTGCTTACTGGCTTATCGAAATTAATACGACTCACTATAGGGAGACCCAAGCTTGCCGCCACCATGGATT
ACAAGGATGACGACGATAAGAGCGCGGGCGGATCCGAATTCTGCAGATATCCATCACACTGGCGGCCGCT
CGAGATGTCGTGCGTCAAGTTATGGCCCAGCGGTGCCCCCGCCCCCTTGGTGTCCATCGAGGAACTGGAG
AACCAGGAGCTCGTCGGCAAAGGCGGGTTCGGCACAGTGTTCCGGGCGCAACATAGGAAGTGGGGCTACG
ATGTGGCGGTCAAGATCGTAAACTCGCGGGCGATATCCAGGGAGGTCAAGGCCATGGCAAGTCTGGATAA
CGAATTCGTGCTGCGCCTAGAAGGGGTTATCGAGAAGGTGAACTGGGACCAAGATCCCCGGCCGGCTCTG
GTGACTAAATTCATGGAGAACGGCTCCTTGTCGGGGCTGCTGCAGTCCCAGTGCCCTCGGCCCTGGCCGC
TCCTTTGCCGCCTGCTGAAAGAAGTGGTGCTTGGGATGTTTTACCTGCACGACCAGAACCCGGTGCTCCT
GCACCGGGACCTCAAGCCATCCAACGTCCTGCTGGACCCAGAGCTGCACGTCAAGCTGGCAGATTTTGGC
CTGTCCACATTTCAGGGAGGCTCACAGTCAGGGACAGGGTCCGGGGAGCCAGGGGGCACCCTGGGCTACT
TGGCCCCAGAACTGTTTGTTAACGTAAACCGGAAGGCCTCCACAGCCAGTGACGTCTACAGCTTCGGGAT
CCTAATGTGGGCAGTGCTTGCTGGAAGAGAAGTTGAGTTGCCAACCGAACCATCACTCGTGTACGAAGCA
GTGTGCAACAGGCAGAACCGGCCTTCATTGGCTGAGCTGCCCCAAGCCGGGCCTGAGACTCCCGGCTTAG
AAGGACTGAAGGAGCTAATGCAGCTCTGCTGGAGCAGTGAGCCCAAGGACAGACCCTCCTTCCAGGAATG
CCTACCAAAAACTGATGAAGTCTTCCAGATGGTGGAGAACAATATGAATGCTGCTGTCTCCACGGTAAAG
GATTTCCTGTCTCAGCTCAGGAGCAGCAATAGGAGATTTTCTATCCCAGAGTCAGGCCAAGGAGGGACAG
AAATGGATGGCTTTAGGAGAACCATAGAAAACCAGCACTCTCGTAATGATGTCATGGTTTCTGAGTGGCT
AAACAAACTGAATCTAGAGGAGCCTCCCAGCTCTGTTCCTCGAAAATGCCCGAGCCTTACCAAGAGGAGC
AGGGCACAAGAGGAGCAGGTTCCACAAGCCTGGACAGCAGGCACATCTTCAGATTCGATGGCCCAACCTC
CCCAGACTCCAGAGACCTCAACTTTCAGAAACCAGATGCCCAGCCCTACCTCAACTGGAACACCAAGTCC
TGGACCCCGAGGGAATCAGGGGGCTGAGAGACAAGGCATGAACTGGTCCTGCAGGACCCCGGAGCCAAAT
CCAGTAACAGGGCGACCGCTCGTTAACATATACAACTGCTCTGGGGTGCAAGTTGGAGACAACAACTACT
TGACTATGCAACAGACAACTGCCTTGCCCACATGGGGCTTGGCACCTTCGGGCAAGGGGAGGGGCTTGCA
GCACCCCCCACCAGTAGGTTCGCAAGAAGGCCCTCGAGATCCTGAAGCCTGGAGCAGGCCACAGGGTTGG
TATAATCATAGCGGGAAATAAGGGCCCTATTCTATAGTGTCACCTAAATGCTAGAGCTCGCTGATCAGCC
TCGACTGTGCCTTCTAGTTGCCAGCCATCTGTTGTTTGCCCCTCCCCCGTGCCTTCCTTGACCCTGGAAG
GTGCCACTCCCACTGTCCTTTCCTAATAAAATGAGGAAATTGCATCGCATTGTCTGAGTAGGTGTCATTC
TATTCTGGGGGGTGGGGTGGGGCAGGACAGCAAGGGGGAGGATTGGGAAGACAATAGCAGGCATGCTGGG
GATGCGGTGGGCTCTATGGCTTCTGAGGCGGAAAGAACCAGCTGGGGCTCTAGGGGGTATCCCC
[124 nt withheld, positions 2865-2988]
C
[32 nt withheld, positions 2990-3021]
CA
[57 nt withheld, positions 3024-3080]
A
[49 nt withheld, positions 3082-3130]
CCTTTGACGTTGGAGTCCACGTTCTTT
[37 nt withheld, positions 3158-3194]
ACCCTATCTCGGTCTATTCTTTTGATTTATAAGGGATTTTGGGGATTTCGGCCTATTGGTTAAAAAATGA
GCTGATTTAACAAAAATTTAACGCGAATTAATTCTGTGGAATGTGTGTCAGTTAGGGTGTGGAAAGTCCC
CAGGCTCCCCAGGCAGGCAGAAGTATGCAAAGCATGCATCTCAATTAGTCAGCAACCAGGTGTGGAAAGT
CCCCAGGCTCCCCAGCAGGCAGAAGTATGCAAAGCATGCATCTCAATTAGTCAGCAACCATAGTCCCGCC
CCTAACTCCGCCCATCCCGCCCCTAACTCCGCCCAGTTCCGCCCATTCTCCGCCCCATGGCTGACTAATT
TTTTTTATTTATGCAGAGGCCGAGGCCGCCTCTGCCTCTGAGCTATTCCAGAAGTAGTGAGGAGGCTTTT
TTGGAGGCCTAGGCTTTTGCAAAAAGCTCCCGGGAGCTTGTATATCCATTTTCGGATCTGATCAAGAGAC
AGGATGAGGATCGTTTCGCATGATTGAACAAGATGGATTGCACGCAGGTTCTCCGGCCGCTTGGGTGGAG
AGGCTATTCGGCTATGACTGGGCACAACAGACAATCGGCTGCTCTGATGCCGCCGTGTTCCGGCTGTCAG
CGCAGGGGCGCCCGGTTCTTTTTGTCAAGACCGACCTGTCCGGTGCCCTGAATGAACTGCAGGACGAGGC
AGCGCGGCTATCGTGGCTGGCCACGACGGGCGTTCCTTGCGCAGCTGTGCTCGACGTTGTCACTGAAGCG
GGAAGGGACTGGCTGCTATTGGGCGAAGTGCCGGGGCAGGATCTCCTGTCATCTCACCTTGCTCCTGCCG
AGAAAGTATCCATCATGGCTGATGCAATGCGGCGGCTGCATACGCTTGATCCGGCTACCTGCCCATTCGA
CCACCAAGCGAAACATCGCATCGAGCGAGCACGTACTCGGATGGAAGCCGGTCTTGTCGATCAGGATGAT
CTGGACGAAGAGCATCAGGGGCTCGCGCCAGCCGAACTGTTCGCCAGGCTCAAGGCGCGCATGCCCGACG
GCGAGGATCTCGTCGTGACCCATGGCGATGCCTGCTTGCCGAATATCATGGTGGAAAATGGCCGCTTTTC
TGGATTCATCGACTGTGGCCGGCTGGGTGTGGCGGACCGCTATCAGGACATAGCGTTGGCTACCCGTGAT
ATTGCTGAAGAGCTTGGCGGCGAATGGGCTGACCGCTTCCTCGTGCTTTACGGTATCGCCGCTCCCGATT
CGCAGCGCATCGCCTTCTATCGCCTTCTTGACGAGTTCTTCTGAGCGGGACTCTGGGGTTCGAAATGACC
GACCAAGCGACGCCCAACCTGCCATCACGAGATTTCGATTCCACCGCCGCCTTCTATGAAAGGTTGGGCT
TCGGAATCGTTTTCCGGGACGCCGGCTGGATGATCCTCCAGCGCGGGGATCTCATGCTGGAGTTCTTCGC
CCACCCCAACTTGTTTATTGCAGCTTATAATGGTTACAAATAAAGCAATAGCATCACAAATTTCACAAAT
AAAGCATTTTTTTCACTGCATTCTAGTTGTGGTTTGTCCAAACTCATCAATGTATCTTATCATGTCTGTA
TACCGTCGACCTCTAGCTAGAGCTTGGCGTAATCATGGTCATAGCTGTTTCCTGTGTGAAATTGTTATCC
GCTCACAATTCCACACAACATACGAGCCGGAAGCATAAAGTGTAAAGCCTGGGGTGCCTAATGAGTGAGC
TAACTCACATTAATTGCGTTGCGCTCACTGCCCGCTTTCCAGTCGGGAAACCTGTCGTGCCAGCTGCATT
AATGAATCGGCCAACGCGCGGGGAGAGGCGGTTTGCGTATTGGGCGCTCTTCCGCTTCCTCGCTCACTGA
CTCGCTGCGCTCGGTCGTTCGGCTGCGGCGAGCGGTATCAGCTCACTCAAAGGCGGTAATACGGTTATCC
ACAGAATCAGGGGATAACGCAGGAAAGAACATGTGAGCAAAAGGCCAGCAAAAGGCCAGGAACCGTAAAA
AGGCCGCGTTGCTGGCGTTTTTCCATAGGCTCCGCCCCCCTGACGAGCATCACAAAAATCGACGCTCAAG
TCAGAGGTGGCGAAACCCGACAGGACTATAAAGATACCAGGCGTTTCCCCCTGGAAGCTCCCTCGTGCGC
TCTCCTGTTCCGACCCTGCCGCTTACCGGATACCTGTCCGCCTTTCTCCCTTCGGGAAGCGTGGCGCTTT
CTCAATGCTCACGCTGTAGGTATCTCAGTTCGGTGTAGGTCGTTCGCTCCAAGCTGGGCTGTGTGCACGA
ACCCCCCGTTCAGCCCGACCGCTGCGCCTTATCCGGTAACTATCGTCTTGAGTCCAACCCGGTAAGACAC
GACTTATCGCCACTGGCAGCAGCCACTGGTAACAGGATTAGCAGAGCGAGGTATGTAGGCGGTGCTACAG
AGTTCTTGAAGTGGTGGCCTAACTACGGCTACACTAGAAGGACAGTATTTGGTATCTGCGCTCTGCTGAA
GCCAGTTACCTTCGGAAAAAGAGTTGGTAGCTCTTGATCCGGCAAACAAACCACCGCTGGTAGCGGTGGT
TTTTTTGTTTGCAAGCAGCAGATTACGCGCAGAAAAAAAGGATCTCAAGAAGATCCTTTGATCTTTTCTA
CGGGGTCTGACGCTCAGTGGAACGAAAACTCACGTTAAGGGATTTTGGTCATGAGATTATCAAAAAGGAT
CTTCACCTAGATCCTTTTAAATTAAAAATGAAGTTTTAAATCAATCTAAAGTATATATGAGTAAACTTGG
TCTGACAGTTACCAATGCTTAATCAGTGAGGCACCTATCTCAGCGATCTGTCTATTTCGTTCATCCATAG
TTGCCTGACTCCCCGTCGTGTAGATAACTACGATACGGGAGGGCTTACCATCTGGCCCCAGTGCTGCAAT
GATACCGCGAGACCCACGCTCACCGGCTCCAGATTTATCAGCAATAAACCAGCCAGCCGGAAGGGCCGAG
CGCAGAAGTGGTCCTGCAACTTTATCCGCCTCCATCCAGTCTATTAATTGTTGCCGGGAAGCTAGAGTAA
GTAGTTCGCCAGTTAATAGTTTGCGCAACGTTGTTGCCATTGCTACAGGCATCGTGGTGTCACGCTCGTC
GTTTGGTATGGCTTCATTCAGCTCCGGTTCCCAACGATCAAGGCGAGTTACATGATCCCCCATGTTGTGC
AAAAAAGCGGTTAGCTCCTTCGGTCCTCCGATCGTTGTCAGAAGTAAGTTGGCCGCAGTGTTATCACTCA
TGGTTATGGCAGCACTGCATAATTCTCTTACTGTCATGCCATCCGTAAGATGCTTTTCTGTGACTGGTGA
GTACTCAACCAAGTCATTCTGAGAATAGTGTATGCGGCGACCGAGTTGCTCTTGCCCGGCGTCAATACGG
GATAATACCGCGCCACATAGCAGAACTTTAAAAGTGCTCATCATTGGAAAACGTTCTTCGGGGCGAAAAC
TCTCAAGGATCTTACCGCTGTTGAGATCCAGTTCGATGTAACCCACTCGTGCACCCAACTGATCTTCAGC
ATCTTTTACTTTCACCAGCGTTTCTGGGTGAGCAAAAACAGGAAGGCAAAATGCCGCAAAAAAGGGAATA
AGGGCGACACGGAAATGTTGAATACTCATACTCTTCCTTTTTCAATATTATTGAAGCATTTATCAGGGTT
ATTGTCTCATGAGCGGATACATATTTGAATGTATTTAGAAAAATAAACAAATAGGGGTTCCGCGCACATT
TCCCCGAAAAGTGCCACCTGACGTC
Features (pLannotate 1.2.2; 22 found; start..end, strand, type, name):
     36..80      -  misc_feature   bom (fragment): basis of mobility region from pBR322
    235..614     +  enhancer       CMV enhancer: human cytomegalovirus immediate early enhancer
    615..818     +  promoter       CMV promoter: human cytomegalovirus (CMV) immediate early promoter
    814..847     +  LTR            5' LTR (truncated) (fragment): truncated 5' long terminal repeat (LTR) from HIV-1
    863..881     +  promoter       T7 promoter: promoter for bacteriophage T7 RNA polymerase
    907..931     +  CDS            3xFLAG (fragment): three tandem FLAG® epitope tags
    985..2538    +  CDS            RIPK3: RIPK3_HUMAN - Also known as RIP3 From Homo sapiens (Human).
   2551..2569    -  promoter       SP6 promoter: promoter for bacteriophage SP6 RNA polymerase
   2595..2819    +  polyA_signal   bGH poly(A) signal: bovine growth hormone polyadenylation signal
   2823..2844    +  promoter       SV40 promoter (fragment): SV40 enhancer and early promoter
   2865..3293    +  rep_origin     f1 ori (sequence partly withheld): f1 bacteriophage origin of replication; arrow indicates direction of (+) strand synthesis
   3307..3637    +  promoter       SV40 promoter: SV40 enhancer and early promoter
   3704..4495    +  CDS            neo: KKA2_KLEPN - Also known as kan, nptII. Experimental evidence at protein level: Swiss-Prot protein existence level 1. Resistance to kanamycin, neomycin, paromomycin, ribostamycin, butirosin and gentamicin B. From Klebsiella pneumoniae.
   4519..4677    +  CDS            ble (fragment): BLE_KLEPN - Experimental evidence at protein level: Swiss-Prot protein existence level 1. Binding protein with a strong affinity to the bleomycin family of antibiotics. Binds to CL990; an antimitotic-antibiotic compound. From Klebsiella pneumoniae.
   4672..4793    +  polyA_signal   SV40 poly(A) signal: SV40 polyadenylation signal
   4866..4882    -  protein_bind   lac operator: The lac repressor binds to the lac operator to inhibit transcription in E. coli. This inhibition can be relieved by adding lactose or isopropyl-β-D-thiogalactopyranoside (IPTG). lac repressor encoded by lacI
   4890..4920    -  promoter       lac promoter: promoter for the E. coli lac operon
   4935..4956    -  protein_bind   CAP binding site: CAP binding activates transcription in the presence of cAMP. E. coli catabolite activator protein
   4969..5061    -  CDS            lacI (fragment): lac repressor; lacI; The lac repressor binds to the lac operator to inhibit transcription in E. coli. This inhibition can be relieved by adding lactose or isopropyl-β-D-thiogalactopyranoside (IPTG).
   5244..5832    -  rep_origin     ori: high-copy-number ColE1/pMB1/pBR322/pUC origin of replication
   6003..6863    -  CDS            AmpR: β-lactamase; bla; confers resistance to ampicillin, carbenicillin, and related antibiotics
   6864..6968    -  promoter       AmpR promoter: bla
