[The description below was written by a language model from this plasmid's Addgene catalogue record and pLannotate feature annotations shown in this document.]
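Description:
pcDNA3-FLAG-RIPK3 4KR is a mammalian expression plasmid of about 7 kb, built on a FLAG-modified pcDNA3 backbone, for overexpressing a lysine-to-arginine mutant of human RIPK3 (RIP3), the receptor-interacting kinase central to necroptosis. In bacteria it is maintained at high copy through a ColE1/pUC-type origin and selected with ampicillin via the β-lactamase gene and its own promoter. An f1 origin is also present. For mammalian cells, the backbone carries a neomycin phosphotransferase cassette driven by the SV40 enhancer/early promoter and closed by an SV40 polyadenylation signal, which would allow G418 selection of stable transfectants. Several short annotated fragments (HIV-1 LTR, ble, lacI, bom, a partial SV40 promoter) are best read as backbone remnants or annotation matches, not as functional parts.

The expression unit consists of the human CMV immediate-early enhancer and promoter, a FLAG epitope supplied by the backbone at the N terminus, the RIPK3 coding sequence, and the bovine growth hormone polyadenylation signal. The tag is annotated only as a short partial match to 3xFLAG, consistent with a single FLAG epitope. T7 and SP6 promoters flank the insert, as in standard pcDNA3, and could support in vitro transcription. The "4KR" designation refers to four substitutions, K55R, K89R, K363R and K501R, which remove lysine side chains that can serve as ubiquitin acceptor sites. The associated study concerns ubiquitylation- and lysosome-dependent degradation of RIPK3 by CHIP, so the construct likely serves as a ubiquitylation-site mutant for comparison with wild-type RIPK3, detected or immunoprecipitated through the FLAG tag. The cloning sites used for the insert are not recorded.
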