Addgene plasmid #78821: pcDNA3-FLAG-RIPK3 4KR
Purpose: To overexpress RIPK3 4KR in Mammalian Cells
Depositing lab: Jaewhan Song. Depositing organization: Yonsei University. Publication: CHIP controls necroptosis through ubiquitylation- and lysosome-dependent degradation of RIPK3. Seo J, Lee EW, Sung H, Seong D, Dondelinger Y, Shin J, Jeong M, Lee HK, Kim JH, Han SY, Lee C, Seong JK, Vandenabeele P, Song J. Nat Cell Biol. 2016 Mar;18(3):291-302. doi: 10.1038/ncb3314. Epub 2016 Feb 22. PubMed 26900751.
Backbone
  Vector backbone: pcDNA3-FLAG
  Vector type: Mammalian Expression
Growth in bacteria
  Bacterial resistance: Ampicillin, 100 μg/mL
  Growth temperature: 37°C
  Growth strain: DH5alpha
  Copy number: High Copy
Gene/Insert
  Gene/Insert name: RIPK3
  Species: H. sapiens (human)
  Mutation: K55R, K89R, K363R, K501R
  Entrez Gene: RIPK3 (a.k.a. RIP3)
  Promoter: CMV
  Tag / fusion protein: FLAG (N terminal on backbone)
  Cloning method: Restriction Enzyme; 5′ cloning site unknown (unknown if destroyed); 3′ cloning site unknown (unknown if destroyed)
  Sequencing primers: 5′ CMV-F; 3′ BGHrev
Terms and licenses: Academic/Nonprofit Terms; Industry Terms: Not Available to Industry
How to cite: pcDNA3-FLAG-RIPK3 4KR was a gift from Jaewhan Song (Addgene plasmid # 78821 ; http://n2t.net/addgene:78821 ; RRID:Addgene_78821)
