>Addgene plasmid #78821 | pcDNA3-FLAG-RIPK3 4KR | addgene partial sequence | sequence record 149283 | CMV-F 5'-CGCAAATGGGCGGTAGGCGTG-3'
CTATAGAATAGGGCCCTTATTTCCCGCTATGATTATACCAACCCTGTGGCCTGCTCCAGGCTTCAGGATC
TCGAGGGCCTTCTTGCGAACCTACTGGTGGGGGGTGCTGCAAGCCCCTCCCCTTGCCCGAAGGTGCCAAG
CCCCATGTGGGCAAGGCAGTTGTCTGTTGCATAGTCAAGTAGTTGTTGTCTCCAACTTGCACCCCAGAGC
AGTTGTATATGTTAACGAGCGGTCGCCCTGTTACTGGATTTGGCTCCGGGGTCCTGCAGGACCAGTTCAT
GCCTTGTCTCTCAGCCCCCTGATTCCCTCGGGGTCCAGGACTTGGTGTTCCAGTTGAGGTAGGGCTGGGC
ATCTGGTTTCTGAAAGTTGAGGTCTCTGGAGTCTGGGGAGGTTGGGCCATCGAATCTGAAGATGTGCCTG
CTGTCCAGGCTTGTGGAACCTGCTCCTCTTGTGCCCTGCTCCTCTTGGTAAGGCTCGGGCATTTTCGAGG
AACAGAGCTGGGAGGCTCCTCTAGATTCAGTTTGTTTAGCCACTCAGAAACCATGACATCATTACGAGAG
TGCTGGTTTTCTATGGTTCTCCTAAAGCCATCCATTTCTGTCCCTCCTTGGCCTGACTCTGGGATAGAAA
ATCTCCTATTGCTGCTCCTGAGCTGAGACAGGAAATCCTTTACCGTGGAGACAGCAGCATTCATATTGTT
CTCCACCATCTGGAAGACTTCATCAGTTTTTGGTAGGCATTCCTGGAAGGAGGGTCTGTCCTTGGGCTCA
CTGCTCCAGCA
