>Addgene plasmid #78821 | pcDNA3-FLAG-RIPK3 4KR | addgene partial sequence | sequence record 149284 | BGH-rev 5'-TAGAAGGCACAGTCGAGG-3'
ACACATTAGGNNACTATAGAATAGGGCCCTTATTTCCCGCTATGATTATACCAACCCTGTGGCCTGCTCC
AGGCTTCAGGATCTCGAGGGCCTTCTTGCGAACCTACTGGTGGGGGGTGCTGCAAGCCCCTCCCCTTGCC
CGAAGGTGCCAAGCCCCATGTGGGCAAGGCAGTTGTCTGTTGCATAGTCAAGTAGTTGTTGTCTCCAACT
TGCACCCCAGAGCAGTTGTATATGTTAACGAGCGGTCGCCCTGTTACTGGATTTGGCTCCGGGGTCCTGC
AGGACCAGTTCATGCCTTGTCTCTCAGCCCCCTGATTCCCTCGGGGTCCAGGACTTGGTGTTCCAGTTGA
GGTAGGGCTGGGCATCTGGTTTCTGAAAGTTGAGGTCTCTGGAGTCTGGGGAGGTTGGGCCATCGAATCT
GAAGATGTGCCTGCTGTCCAGGCTTGTGGAACCTGCTCCTCTTGTGCCCTGCTCCTCTTGGTAAGGCTCG
GGCATTTTCGAGGAACAGAGCTGGGAGGCTCCTCTAGATTCAGTTTGTTTAGCCACTCAGAAACCATGAC
ATCATTACGAGAGTGCTGGTTTTCTATGGTTCTCCTAAAGCCATCCATTTCTGTCCCTCCTTGGCCTGAC
TCTGGGATAGAAAATCTCCTATTGCTGCTCCTGAGCTGAGACAGGAAATCCTTTACCGTGGAGACAGCAG
CATTCATATTGTTCTCCACCATCTGGAAGACTTCATCAGTTTTTGGTAGGCATTCCTGGAAGGAGGGTCT
GTCCTTGGGCTCACTGCTCCAGCAAAGCTGCATTANCTCCTTCAGTCCTTCTAAGCCGGGAGTCTCAGGC
CCGGCTTGGGGCANCTCAACCAATGAANGCCGGTTCTGCCTGTTGCACACTGCTTNCGTANACNAATGAN
GG
